>Addgene plasmid #147607 | pAc5.1B-lambdaN-HA-Dm4E-T-5xmut_T | depositor full sequence | sequence record 290054 | Full Sequence
CTTCAAGGAATTAATTCTATATTCTAAAAACACAAATGATACTTCTAAAAAAAATCATGAATGGCATCAA
CTCTGAATCAAATCTTTGCAGATGCACCTACTTCTCATTTCCACTGTCACATCATTTTTCCAGATCTCGC
TGCCTGTTATGTGGCCCACAAACCAAGACACGTTTTATGGCCATTAAAGCTGGCTGATCGTCGCCAAACA
CCAAATACATATCAATATGTACATTCGAGAAAGAAGCGATCAAAGAAGCGTCTTCGGGCGAGTAGGAGAA
TGCGGAGGAGAAGGAGAACGAGCTGATCTAGTATCTCTCCACAATCCAATGCCAACTGACCAACTGGCCA
TATTCGGAGCAATTTGAAGCCAATTTCCATCGCCTGGCGATCGCTCCATTCTTGGCTATATGTTTTTCAC
CGTTCCCGGGGCCATTTTCAAAGACTCGTCGGTAAGATAAGATTGTGTCACTCGCTGTCTCTCTTCATTT
GTCGAAGAATGCTGAGGAATTTCGCGATGACGTCGGCGAGTATTTTGAAGAATGAGAATAATTTGTATTT
ATACGAAAATCAGTTAGTGGAATTTTCTACAAAAACATGTTATCTATAGATAATTTTGTTGCAAAATATG
TTGACTATGACAAAGATTGTATGTATATACCTTTAATGTATTCTCATTTTCTTATGTATTTATAATGGCA
ATGATGATACTGATGATATTTTAAGATGATGCCAGACCACAGGCTGATTTCTGCGTCTTTTGCCGAACGC
AGTGCATGTGCGGTTGTTGTTTTTTGGAATAGTTTCAATTTTCGGACTGTCCGCTTTGATTTCAGTTTCT
TGGCTTATTCAAAAAGCAAAGTAAAGCCAAAAAAGCGAGATGGCAATACCAAATGCGGCAAAACGGTAGT
GGAAGGAAAGGGGTGCGGGGCAGCGGAAGGAAGGGTGGGGCGGGGCGTGGCGGGGTCTGTGGCTGGGCGC
GACGTCACCGACGTTGGAGCCACTCCTTTGACCATGTGTGCGTGTGTGTATTATTCGTGTCTCGCCACTC
GCCGGTTGTTTTTTTCTTTTTATCTCGCTCTCTCTAGCGCCATCTCGTACGCATGCTCAACGCACCGCAT
GTTGCCGTGTCCTTTATGCGTCATTTTGGCTCGAAATAGGCAATTATTTAAACAAAGATTAGTCAACGAA
AACGCTAAAATAAATAAGTCTACAATATGGTTACTTATTGCCATGTGTGTGCAGCCAACGATAGCAACAA
AAGCAACAACACAGTGGCTTTCCCTCTTTCACTTTTTGTTTGCAAGCGCGTGCGAGCAAGACGGCACGAC
CGGCAAACGCAATTACGCTGACAAAGAGCAGACGAAGTTTTGGCCGAAAAACATCAAGGCGCCTGATACG
AATGCATTTGCAATAACAATTGCGATATTTAATATTGTTTATGAAGCTGTTTGACTTCAAAACACACAAA
AAAAAAAATAAAACAAATTATTTGAAAGAGAATTAGGAATCGGACAGCTTATCGTTACGGGCTAACAGCA
CACCGAGACGAAATAGCTTACCTGACGTCACAGCCTCTGGAAGAACTGCCGCCAAGCAGAGAGAGAGAGA
AAAAGAGGGAGAGCAGCTTAGACCGCATGTGCTTGTGTGTGAGGCGTCTCTCTCTTCGTCTCCTGTTTGC
GCAAACGCATAGACTGCACTGAGAAAATCGATTACCTATTTTTTATGAATGAATATTTGCACTATTACTA
TTCAAAACTATTAAGATAGCAATCACATTCAATAGCCAAATACTATACCACCTGAGCGATGCAACGAAAT
GATCAATTTGAGCAAAAATGCTGCATATTTAGGACGGCATCATTATAGAAATGCTTCTTGCTGTGTACTT
TTCTCTCGTCTGGCAGCTGTTTCGCCGTTATTGTTAAAACCGGCTTAAGTTAGGTGTGTTTTCTACGACT
AGTGATGCCCCTACTAGAAGATGTGTGTTGCACAAATGTCCCTGAATAACCAATTTGAAGTGCAGATAGC
AGTAAACGTAAGCTAATATGAATATTATTTAACTGTAATGTTTTAATATCGCTGGACATTACTAATAAAC
CCACTATAAACACATGTACATATGTATGTTTTGGCATACAATGAGTAGTTGGGGAAAAAATGTGTAAAAG
CACCGTGACCATCACAGCATAAAGATAACCAGCTGAAGTATCGAATATGAGTAACCCCCAAATTGAATCA
CATGCCGCAACTGATAGGACCCATGGAAGTACACTCTTCATGGCGATATACAAGACACACACAAGCACGA
ACACCCAGTTGCGGAGGAAATTCTCCGTAAATGAAAACCCAATCGGCGAACAATTCATACCCATATATGG
TAAAAGTTTTGAACGCGACTTGAGAGCGGAGAGCATTGCGGCTGATAAGGTTTTAGCGCTAAGCGGGCTT
TATAAAACGGGCTGCGGGACCAGTTTTCATATCACTACCGTTTGAGTTCTTGTGCTGTGTGGATACTCCT
CCCGACACAAAGCCGCTCCATCAGCCAGCAGTCGTCTAATCCAGAGACCCCGGATCGGGGTACCAACATG
GACGCACAAACACGACGACGTGAGCGTCGCGCTGAGAAACAAGCTCAATGGAAAGCTGCAAACGGTGGAT
CTCCTCCACATATGGCTTACCCATACGATGTTCCAGATTACGCTCCTCCAAGCTTGAATTCTATGGATAC
ATCAAAGATTAGTGCCAGGTACTCGAAAGTAGACCTGTTAGCTCTAAGATATGAAGGTAAAAGTCGACAG
CGCCCGCAATGTTCAACACGACTTGAAGCGCAGACGGCGGGTGCGGCGGCGATTAATCTGAACACAGCTG
CGTTAACCGTGTCCAGCGCCTATTCTAATCAAAACAAGAATCGACTTTCTCCAGAAGCAGATAACTCGAG
CTTAATTTGTTCCAATAGTAGCTCAATAAGTTCACGTCGCGCTATGAGAAATCGAGAACGGGCAAACAAC
TATTACCAGCGCTTCGTACCTACCGATTCTCTTCTAATAAGTGGGGAGGATAAAGATAAGGATGCGCTTT
CTCATGGACAGCCCTATAAGTCGAATATCATCGATCACCGTAGCATATCATCTTCACATTTAATGCCGGC
ATTTGCAAAGAGGCGTTTTGTCATATCGAAAGGCAGCAACAGCGAGGAAAGCAACGAGGGGATAAACACT
TGTGCAAGCAAGGGCAAGGCAGCCAGTTCGCCTAGCCGTAAGGGTAGCGAGTTGGATACTGCTGAGACAT
GTTTGAATTTTGTTCAGCCGGATCACGACCAATGCATGTCATCTTCACCTACATTTTCAACATCCCGCCA
AGAAAGGCGGATTGGTAGCGGTCGGCTGTTGCCAAGAAGTGATAATTGGGATTACAAAAACGAAAAGACC
GTAGAAGCCAGCATTGAGAATGAAAAGGAAACATCTCCAAATGGATCTGGAAGTACAAGCAGTCTTAATC
AGCACAATCAAAGCCAACATCGTTCTCGAACATTCAGTGGAAGGTTAGTTGAACGTGTTCCCGAAGTCAC
AGATCGTCGTTTTCAATATGACTCCAAAAAGTCTTTTGATCGTCAGGGAATTAATAATCGACGCATTTCT
GGTAAGGAGCCTTTCAGTACTCAAAGCCGAAGCAAGCGTGGCAATTCCTATCTCATTCACGAAGAACCTG
AATGGTTCAGTGCAGGACCTAAATCACAGCTAGAAACTATTGATCTACACGGGTTTGAAGACCTGGAAAA
AAACGAAGAGCGATCCGTAACTGAAGATAAAAATAATCAAATTCAACAACTTGATAAAAATTTAGACGCG
CAAGCAAGCAAAGATGAAGCTTCGATGAGAAACAGCAATGATAGTTTAAATTTCCGCGAAGTCATTCCAA
GTGATGAAAAGAAGCACACTGACGAAAATGTAGTGACTTCTATTCAAAACTCAACAGATCTCGGCCATCC
CAATAAAAACAAACCAATTCAGATGCAGCCCAGTCAGAATCCTGAAAGTGAATTTAATTTTGATGCCTTT
CTTAATATGCATCCCTTGGATAATTCCGTTTTGAGTAATGATGAAACTGGAAAAAGTGACTCAAAAGGAA
CATCCCGTTTTAGCCGATGGTTTCGACAAAAAGAAGCTGCAAATAATAATGAGTTTCCAGGGTTTCGGGA
ATCGCATGCTCAAGAAAAACGTGGTATTCCAAGTGTTAAGGATCTGGAAGCTCAAATGATAAAAGTGGAT
ATGAGGACTGATTTAATAAATCCAATAGCAGGGTCATTATGTCAGACAGTGCAAATGGAAAAACCTATTG
CTAGAGACACTGAGGCATTCAAAAAACTTTTGCAACAGTTGGGTTCTCAAGCCAGGCAGCATCATCCATG
CAACGACGATTGTCGTACAATAAACCTCTCAAATATAGCAAATCATGTACACCTTGAGTCAAAATTACAT
CAAAAAATAAATGATGGTCATTTGCAGCAACCAGAGTTAAGTGTTAACGTGCCAACCATGCCAACTAGTA
GTCATGTATTTTTGCAAAAGCGTTTGGAAATCCAACATTTAATTCAAAGACTTCATTGTGGAGACGTTTC
ACATGATTTTTTGGAAAAAGAATTGGATAATCCCAGCACCCCAGCAGCCACAAAGGATGTCATTGCCACA
GTGTTGAATGAATATTCTCATTCTAAAAGAAATCCGGTGGTCACAGGCGATCCCAATATTTTTACCCAAC
AATCGTTTCTTCAGCCTCAATCAGTCCATCAGCACTACTCTCAAGAATTGCATTCGCAAAATACTGCTAA
CCATACGATTAATCAGCTAATTTCCCACGGTAACTCTCCAACTCCGTTGGCATTTACTCCTACTTCAGTT
TTAAGAAAAATGACAGCCGATAAGGATACGCAATCACCAAGCACTTATTGTCAGAACCCACAATATCATG
TACACCAACAAAATGCCAAGCAAGTCGGTACTCGTGAGAACGTACTTGAGCCACAGCTGACCGCAACAAT
GGCTGTACAGCCCCGAATGATATTAGGCGGTGGAAACTTTGCCATTGGCCAAAACAATCAACATTTGTCT
CCCAACATGTCACAAAGTCGTAATCAACAAGTGTTAAAGTGGACTTCTGGCAATATGCAAATGGTCCACG
GAAAAACATTTGGCCGACCTATTCTGAAAGGAGGTCTTAATTCAATGCCGCATTCCAATTCTGCACTTCC
TTTTACTGCCCATAAAATTGAAATGCAACCCATTCATCAACCACATCTACAGCAGCAGCAACATAGATTT
AAAGCAGTTCAATCTGTGGAATCAAATCTGAATACCGAAAGTGTTCACCAAAACATTACATCTCCTGTTG
GATGGCACCAACTTTACATGCAACATCAGCAACAACATCATCACACACGACAGCAGCTTAGTCAAAGAGT
GATTTATGGAGAAATGCACCGTCAATCAAATCCACAAATGTCTCCGCCAGTCCCAGGTTTTTCTGACAGC
TCCGATTCCGGTAATGTGATCAAAGCAAACAGCCTCACATCTCCTAGCTACCAGAGAGATGAGAGGATTT
CATCACCAACCAATCAATTGGCGCAATGGTTTTCCCCTGAGCTTCTTGCAAAAGCCTCTGCTGGAAAACT
GCCACTTTTAAATGTGAACCAAGCACTCAGTTTGGAAGAATTTGAACGAAGCATTCAACATTCCTCAGGC
GTCGTGCATAACTAAGGCGGCCGCTCGAGTCTAGAGGGCCCGCGGTTCGAAGGTAAGCCTATCCCTAACC
CTCTCCTCGGTCTCGATTCTACGCGTACCGGTCATCATCACCATCACCATTGAGTTTAAACCCGCTGATC
AGCCTCGACTGTGCCTTCTAAGGCCTGAGCTCGCTGATCAGCCTCGATCGAGGATCCAGACATGATAAGA
TACATTGATGAGTTTGGACAAACCACAACTAGAATGCAGTGAAAAAAATGCTTTATTTGTGAAATTTGTG
ATGCTATTGCTTTATTTGTAACCATTATAAGCTGCAATAAACAAGTTAACAACAACAATTGCATTCATTT
TATGTTTCAGGTTCAGGGGGAGGTGTGGGAGGTTTTTTAAAGCAAGTAAAACCTCTACAAATGTGGTATG
GCTGATTATGATCAGTCGACCGATGCCCTTGAGAGCCTTCAACCCAGTCAGCTCCTTCCGGTGGGCGCGG
GGCATGACTATCGTCGCCGCACTTATGACTGTCTTCTTTATCATGCAACTCGTAGGACAGGTGCCGGCAG
CGCTCTGGGTCATTTTCGGCGAGGACCGCTTTCGCTGGAGCGCGACGATGATCGGCCTGTCGCTTGCGGT
ATTCGGAATCTTGCACGCCCTCGCTCAAGCCTTCGTCACTGGTCCCGCCACCAAACGTTTCGGCGAGAAG
CAGGCCATTATCGCCGGCATGGCGGCCGACGCGCTGGGCTACGTCTTGCTGGCGTTCGCGACGCGAGGCT
GGATGGCCTTCCCCATTATGATTCTTCTCGCTTCCGGCGGCATCGGGATGCCCGCGTTGCAGGCCATGCT
GTCCAGGCAGGTAGATGACGACCATCAGGGACAGCTTCAAGGATCGCTCGCGGCTCTTACCAGCCAGCAA
AAGGCCAGGAACCGTAAAAAGGCCGCGTTGCTGGCGTTTTTCCATAGGCTCCGCCCCCCTGACGAGCATC
ACAAAAATCGACGCTCAAGTCAGAGGTGGCGAAACCCGACAGGACTATAAAGATACCAGGCGTTTCCCCC
TGGAAGCTCCCTCGTGCGCTCTCCTGTTCCGACCCTGCCGCTTACCGGATACCTGTCCGCCTTTCTCCCT
TCGGGAAGCGTGGCGCTTTCTCAATGCTCACGCTGTAGGTATCTCAGTTCGGTGTAGGTCGTTCGCTCCA
AGCTGGGCTGTGTGCACGAACCCCCCGTTCAGCCCGACCGCTGCGCCTTATCCGGTAACTATCGTCTTGA
GTCCAACCCGGTAAGACACGACTTATCGCCACTGGCAGCAGCCACTGGTAACAGGATTAGCAGAGCGAGG
TATGTAGGCGGTGCTACAGAGTTCTTGAAGTGGTGGCCTAACTACGGCTACACTAGAAGGACAGTATTTG
GTATCTGCGCTCTGCTGAAGCCAGTTACCTTCGGAAAAAGAGTTGGTAGCTCTTGATCCGGCAAACAAAC
CACCGCTGGTAGCGGTGGTTTTTTTGTTTGCAAGCAGCAGATTACGCGCAGAAAAAAAGGATCTCAAGAA
GATCCTTTGATCTTTTCTACGGGGTCTGACGCTCAGTGGAACGAAAACTCACGTTAAGGGATTTTGGTCA
TGAGATTATCAAAAAGGATCTTCACCTAGATCCTTTTAAATTAAAAATGAAGTTTTAAATCAATCTAAAG
TATATATGAGTAAACTTGGTCTGACAGTTACCAATGCTTAATCAGTGAGGCACCTATCTCAGCGATCTGT
CTATTTCGTTCATCCATAGTTGCCTGACTCCCCGTCGTGTAGATAACTACGATACGGGAGGGCTTACCAT
CTGGCCCCAGTGCTGCAATGATACCGCGAGACCCACGCTCACCGGCTCCAGATTTATCAGCAATAAACCA
GCCAGCCGGAAGGGCCGAGCGCAGAAGTGGTCCTGCAACTTTATCCGCCTCCATCCAGTCTATTAATTGT
TGCCGGGAAGCTAGAGTAAGTAGTTCGCCAGTTAATAGTTTGCGCAACGTTGTTGCCATTGCTGCAGGCA
TCGTGGTGTCACGCTCGTCGTTTGGTATGGCTTCATTCAGCTCCGGTTCCCAACGATCAAGGCGAGTTAC
ATGATCCCCCATGTTGTGCAAAAAAGCGGTTAGCTCCTTCGGTCCTCCGATCGTTGTCAGAAGTAAGTTG
GCCGCAGTGTTATCACTCATGGTTATGGCAGCACTGCATAATTCTCTTACTGTCATGCCATCCGTAAGAT
GCTTTTCTGTGACTGGTGAGTACTCAACCAAGTCATTCTGAGAATAGTGTATGCGGCGACCGAGTTGCTC
TTGCCCGGCGTCAACACGGGATAATACCGCGCCACATAGCAGAACTTTAAAAGTGCTCATCATTGGAAAA
CGTTCTTCGGGGCGAAAACTCTCAAGGATCTTACCGCTGTTGAGATCCAGTTCGATGTAACCCACTCGTG
CACCCAACTGATCTTCAGCATCTTTTACTTTCACCAGCGTTTCTGGGTGAGCAAAAACAGGAAGGCAAAA
TGCCGCAAAAAAGGGAATAAGGGCGACACGGAAATGTTGAATACTCATACTCTTCCTTTTTCAATATTAT
TGAAGCATTTATCAGGGTTATTGTCTCATGAGCGGATACATATTTGAATGTATTTAGAAAAATAAACAAA
TAGGGGTTCCGCGCACATTTCCCCGAAAAGTGCCACCTGACGTCTAAGAAACCATTATTATCATGACATT
AACCTATAAAAATAGGCGTATCACGAGGCCCTTTCGT
Features (pLannotate 1.2.2; 10 found; start..end, strand, type, name):
     56..2568    +  promoter       Ac5 promoter: Drosophila melanogaster actin 5C promoter
   2678..2704    +  CDS            3xHA (fragment): three tandem HA epitope tags
   2723..5752    +  CDS            4E-T: 4ET_DROME - Experimental evidence at protein level: Swiss-Prot protein existence level 1. eIF4E1-binding protein that regulates translation and stability of mRNAs in processing bodies (P-bodies) (By similarity). Probably plays a role in P-bodies to coordinate the storage of translationally inactive mRNAs in the cytoplasm and prevent their degradation (By similarity). Acts as a binding platform for multiple RNA-binding proteins. Required for the formation of P-bodies (By similarity). From Drosophila melanogaster (Fruit fly).
   5792..5833    +  CDS            V5 tag: epitope tag from simian virus 5
   5933..6067    -  polyA_signal   SV40 poly(A) signal: SV40 polyadenylation signal
   6090..6174    -  CDS            large T antigen (fragment): large T antigen from SV40 (simian virus 40)
   6175..6645    +  CDS            TcR (fragment): tetracycline efflux protein; tet; confers resistance to tetracycline
   6689..7277    -  rep_origin     ori: high-copy-number ColE1/pMB1/pBR322/pUC origin of replication
   7448..8308    -  CDS            AmpR: β-lactamase; bla; confers resistance to ampicillin, carbenicillin, and related antibiotics
   8309..8413    -  promoter       AmpR promoter: bla
