[The description below was written by a language model from this plasmid's Addgene catalogue record and pLannotate feature annotations shown in this document.]
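Description:
pAc5.1B-lambdaN-HA-Dm4E-T-5xmut_T is an 8.5 kb insect expression plasmid for producing a mutant form of the Drosophila melanogaster eIF4E-binding protein 4E-T in fly cells. The catalogue lists the backbone as unknown, although the name and the annotated parts point to a pAc5.1B-type vector. In bacteria it is maintained through a ColE1/pUC-type origin and selected with ampicillin via the β-lactamase gene and its own promoter. The record describes it as low copy even though the annotated origin is of the high-copy class. Short fragments of a tetracycline resistance gene and SV40 large T antigen are also detected; these appear to be non-functional backbone remnants.

Expression is driven by the constitutive D. melanogaster actin 5C promoter and terminated by an SV40 polyadenylation signal. The 4E-T open reading frame, taken from CG32016 isoform C with one annotated L127S variation, is preceded by an HA epitope (annotated as a fragment of a 3xHA tag). The plasmid name also indicates an N-terminal lambdaN peptide, which the automated annotation did not pick up. LambdaN binds BoxB RNA hairpins, so such fusions are generally used to tether a protein to a BoxB-containing reporter mRNA and measure its effect on translation or stability, with HA allowing detection. A vector-derived V5 tag lies downstream of the insert, but the record does not show whether it is translated in frame. The "5xmut" label implies five substitutions, whose identities are not stated. The associated study concerns how 4E-binding proteins use non-canonical motifs and a lateral eIF4E surface to repress translation, which suggests the mutant serves as an eIF4E-binding-deficient comparison.
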