Addgene plasmid #147607: pAc5.1B-lambdaN-HA-Dm4E-T-5xmut_T
Purpose: Insect Expression of Dm4E-T-5xmut
Depositing lab: Elisa Izaurralde. Depositing organization: Max Planck Institute for Developmental Biology. Publication: 4E-BPs require non-canonical 4E-binding motifs and a lateral surface of eIF4E to repress translation. Igreja C, Peter D, Weiler C, Izaurralde E. Nat Commun. 2014 Sep 2;5:4790. doi: 10.1038/ncomms5790. PubMed 25179781.
Backbone
  Vector backbone: Unknown
  Vector type: Insect Expression
Growth in bacteria
  Bacterial resistance: Ampicillin, 100 μg/mL
  Growth temperature: 37°C
  Growth strain: DH5alpha
  Copy number: Low Copy
Gene/Insert
  Gene/Insert name: Dm4E-T-5xmut
  Species: D. melanogaster (fly)
  Entrez Gene: 4E-T (a.k.a. Dmel_CG32016, CG11097, CG11232, CG32016, Dm4E-T, Dmel\CG32016)
  Cloning method: Unknown
Terms and licenses: Academic/Nonprofit Terms; Industry Terms: Not Available to Industry
Depositor comments: ORF extracted from CG32016 isoform C. NCBI:NM_166798.1, one variation L127S annotated as EST Plasmids from this collection were made available to the research community and donated after the lab closed. Please note that the sequence provided by the depositing laboratory may be theoretical/predicted or based on Sanger sequencing results. There may be discrepancies between sequencing results obtained by Addgene and the depositor sequence. If an Addgene verified sequence is not available, please contact before placing your order to request that our lab fully sequence the plasmid.
How to cite: pAc5.1B-lambdaN-HA-Dm4E-T-5xmut_T was a gift from Elisa Izaurralde (Addgene plasmid # 147607 ; http://n2t.net/addgene:147607 ; RRID:Addgene_147607)
